Addgene plasmid #169910: CMV-VPR-S-L1-dCjCas9 MiniCAFE
Purpose: Expression of a truncated VPR-dCjCas9 fusion protein to activate gene expression.
Depositing lab: Zhili Rong. Depositing organization: Southern Medical University. Publication: MiniCAFE, a CRISPR/Cas9-based compact and potent transcriptional activator, elicits gene expression in vivo. Zhang X, Lv S, Luo Z, Hu Y, Peng X, Lv J, Zhao S, Feng J, Huang G, Wan QL, Liu J, Huang H, Luan B, Wang D, Zhao X, Lin Y, Zhou Q, Zhang ZN, Rong Z. Nucleic Acids Res. 2021 Mar 22. pii: 6179929. doi: 10.1093/nar/gkab174. PubMed 33751124.
Backbone
  Vector backbone: pET28b
  Vector type: Mammalian Expression, CRISPR
Growth in bacteria
  Bacterial resistance: Ampicillin, 100 μg/mL
  Growth temperature: 37°C
  Growth strain: NEB Stable
  Copy number: Unknown
Gene/Insert
  Gene/Insert name: MiniCAFE (alt names: Truncated VPR-dCjCas9; Truncated VPR-dCjeCas9)
  Species: Campylobacter jejuni
  Mutation: D8A, HNH-truncation (Δ495–609 aa) in CjCas9
  Promoter: CMV
  Cloning method: Gibson Cloning
Terms and licenses: Academic/Nonprofit Terms; Industry Terms: Not Available to Industry
How to cite: CMV-VPR-S-L1-dCjCas9 MiniCAFE was a gift from Zhili Rong (Addgene plasmid # 169910 ; http://n2t.net/addgene:169910 ; RRID:Addgene_169910)
