[The description below was written by a language model from this plasmid's Addgene catalogue record and pLannotate feature annotations shown in this document.]
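Description:
CMV-VPR-S-L1-dCjCas9 MiniCAFE is a 6.8 kb mammalian expression plasmid for CRISPR-based transcriptional activation. It encodes a compact fusion of a shortened VPR activator to a catalytically dead Cas9 from Campylobacter jejuni. The catalogue lists the backbone as pET28b. However, the sequenced plasmid carries an ampicillin resistance gene (β-lactamase with its own promoter), which matches the catalogue's stated ampicillin selection, and a high-copy ColE1/pUC-type origin. Only short fragments of lacI and the pBR322 bom region are present, so little of a typical pET28 framework is evident in the annotation. No mammalian selection marker is annotated.

The expression cassette is driven by the human cytomegalovirus immediate-early enhancer and promoter and terminated by the bovine growth hormone polyadenylation signal. T7 and SP6 phage promoters flank the insert. The open reading frame begins with the activator module, detected as fragments of a VP16-derived repeat domain, the mouse RelA/p65 activation region and the Epstein-Barr virus Rta activation domain. Their fragmentary annotation is consistent with the truncated VPR described in the record. This module is followed by the CjCas9 coding sequence, which carries a D8A substitution. The HNH nuclease domain is deleted (residues 495–609), which removes cleavage activity and further reduces size. A very short hit to an HIV-1 5' LTR just after the CMV promoter is probably an annotation artefact rather than a functional viral element.

No guide RNA cassette is annotated, so a CjCas9-compatible sgRNA would presumably have to be supplied separately to direct the fusion to target promoters. The construct is intended for activating endogenous gene expression, and its small size suits in vivo applications.
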