Features (pLannotate 1.2.2; 15 found; start..end, strand, type, name):
      1..380     +  enhancer       CMV enhancer: human cytomegalovirus immediate early enhancer
    381..584     +  promoter       CMV promoter: human cytomegalovirus (CMV) immediate early promoter
    580..613     +  LTR            5' LTR (truncated) (fragment): truncated 5' long terminal repeat (LTR) from HIV-1
    629..647     +  promoter       T7 promoter: promoter for bacteriophage T7 RNA polymerase
    792..808     +  CDS            VP96 (fragment): 6 tandem repeats of the minimal activation domain of herpes simplex virus VP16 (Cheng et al., 2013)
    876..1352    +  CDS            Rela (fragment): TF65_MOUSE - Also known as Nfkb3. Experimental evidence at protein level: Swiss-Prot protein existence level 1. NF-kappa-B is a pleiotropic transcription factor present in almost all cell types and is the endpoint of a series of signal transduction events that are initiated by a vast array of stimuli related to many biological processes such as inflammation, immunity, differentiation, cell growth, tumorigenesis and apoptosis. NF-kappa-B is a homo- or heterodimeric complex formed by the Rel-like domain- containing proteins RELA/p65, RELB, NFKB1/p105, NFKB1/p50, REL and NFKB2/p52. The heterodime
   1371..1568    +  CDS            Rta AD (fragment): transcriptional activation domain from the human herpesvirus 4 (Epstein-Barr virus) replication and transcription activator Rta/BRLF1 (Hardwick et al., 1992; Chavez et al., 2015)
   1620..4232    +  CDS            cas9 (fragment): CAS9_CAMJE - Experimental evidence at protein level: Swiss-Prot protein existence level 1. CRISPR (clustered regularly interspaced short palindromic repeat) is an adaptive immune system that provides protection against mobile genetic elements (viruses, transposable elements and conjugative plasmids). CRISPR clusters contain spacers, sequences complementary to antecedent mobile elements, and target invading nucleic acids. CRISPR clusters are transcribed and processed into CRISPR RNA (crRNA). In type II CRISPR systems correct processing of pre-crRNA requires a trans- encoded small RNA (tracrRNA)
   4323..4341    -  promoter       SP6 promoter: promoter for bacteriophage SP6 RNA polymerase
   4367..4591    +  polyA_signal   bGH poly(A) signal: bovine growth hormone polyadenylation signal
   4610..4667    -  CDS            lacI (fragment): lac repressor; lacI; The lac repressor binds to the lac operator to inhibit transcription in E. coli. This inhibition can be relieved by adding lactose or isopropyl-β-D-thiogalactopyranoside (IPTG).
   4850..5438    -  rep_origin     ori: high-copy-number ColE1/pMB1/pBR322/pUC origin of replication
   5609..6469    -  CDS            AmpR: β-lactamase; bla; confers resistance to ampicillin, carbenicillin, and related antibiotics
   6470..6574    -  promoter       AmpR promoter: bla
   6633..6685    -  misc_feature   bom (fragment): basis of mobility region from pBR322
>Addgene plasmid #169910 | CMV-VPR-S-L1-dCjCas9 MiniCAFE | addgene full sequence | sequence record 336045 | Addgene NGS Result
GACATTGATTATTGACTAGTTATTAATAGTAATCAATTACGGGGTCATTAGTTCATAGCCCATATATGGA
GTTCCGCGTTACATAACTTACGGTAAATGGCCCGCCTGGCTGACCGCCCAACGACCCCCGCCCATTGACG
TCAATAATGACGTATGTTCCCATAGTAACGCCAATAGGGACTTTCCATTGACGTCAATGGGTGGAGTATT
TACGGTAAACTGCCCACTTGGCAGTACATCAAGTGTATCATATGCCAAGTACGCCCCCTATTGACGTCAA
TGACGGTAAATGGCCCGCCTGGCATTATGCCCAGTACATGACCTTATGGGACTTTCCTACTTGGCAGTAC
ATCTACGTATTAGTCATCGCTATTACCATGGTGATGCGGTTTTGGCAGTACATCAATGGGCGTGGATAGC
GGTTTGACTCACGGGGATTTCCAAGTCTCCACCCCATTGACGTCAATGGGAGTTTGTTTTGGCACCAAAA
TCAACGGGACTTTCCAAAATGTCGTAACAACTCCGCCCCATTGACGCAAATGGGCGGTAGGCGTGTACGG
TGGGAGGTCTATATAAGCAGAGCTCTCTGGCTAACTAGAGAACCCACTGCTTACTGGCTTATCGAAATTA
ATACGACTCACTATAGGGAGACCCAAGCTTGGGCCACCATGGACGCATTGGACGATTTTGATCTGGATAT
GCTGGGAAGTGACGCCCTCGATGATTTTGACCTTGACATGCTTGGTAGTGATGCCCTTGATGACTTTGAC
CTCGACATGCTCGGCAGTGACGCCCTTGATGATTTCGACCTGGACATGCTGGGAGGAAGCGGAGGAGGAG
GTAGCGGACCTAAGAAAAAGAGGAAGGTGGGATCCGTGCTGGCCCAGACTATGGTGCCCTCTAGTGCTAT
GGTGCCTCTGGCCCAGCCACCTGCTCCAGCCCCTGTGCTGACCCCAGGACCACCCCAGTCACTGAGCGCT
CCAGTGCCCAAGTCTACACAGGCCGGCGAGGGGACTCTGAGTGAAGCTCTGCTGCACCTGCAGTTCGACG
CTGATGAGGACCTGGGAGCTCTGCTGGGGAACAGCACCGATCCCGGAGTGTTCACAGATCTGGCCTCCGT
GGACAACTCTGAGTTTCAGCAGCTGCTGAATCAGGGCGTGTCCATGTCTCATAGTACAGCCGAACCAATG
CTGATGGAGTACCCCGAAGCCATTACCCGGCTGGTGACCGGCAGCCAGCGGCCCCCCGACCCCGCTCCAA
CTCCCCTGGGAACCAGCGGCCTGCCTAATGGGCTGTCCGGAGATGAAGACTTCTCAAGCATCGCTGATAT
GGACTTTAGTGCCCTGCTGAGTGGGTCTGGCAGCGGCAGCGACCTTTCCCATCCGCCCCCAAGGGGCCAT
CTGGATGAGCTGACAACCACACTTGAGTCCATGACCGAGGATCTGAACCTGGACTCACCCCTGACCCCGG
AATTGAACGAGATTCTGGATACCTTCCTGAACGACGAGTGCCTCTTGCATGCCATGCATATCAGCACAGG
ACTGTCCATCTTCGACACATCTCTGTTTGGATCCAACGGTCCGGGTGGATCTGGAGGTGGAGGTTCTGGA
GGACGAATCATGGCCAGAATCCTGGCCTTCGCTATCGGCATCAGCAGCATCGGCTGGGCCTTCAGCGAGA
ACGACGAGCTGAAGGACTGCGGCGTGCGGATCTTCACCAAGGTGGAAAACCCCAAGACCGGCGAGAGCCT
GGCCCTGCCCAGAAGGCTGGCCAGAAGCGCCCGGAAGAGACTGGCCAGACGGAAGGCCCGGCTGAACCAC
CTGAAGCACCTGATCGCCAACGAGTTCAAGCTGAACTACGAGGACTACCAGAGCTTCGACGAGTCCCTGG
CCAAGGCCTACAAGGGCAGCCTGATCAGCCCCTACGAGCTGCGGTTCCGGGCCCTGAACGAGCTGCTGAG
CAAGCAGGACTTCGCCAGAGTGATCCTGCACATTGCCAAGCGGAGAGGCTACGACGACATCAAGAACAGC
GACGACAAAGAGAAGGGCGCCATCCTGAAGGCCATCAAGCAGAACGAGGAAAAGCTGGCCAACTACCAGT
CCGTGGGCGAGTACCTGTACAAAGAGTACTTCCAGAAGTTCAAAGAGAACAGCAAAGAATTCACCAACGT
GCGGAACAAGAAAGAAAGCTACGAGCGGTGTATCGCCCAGAGCTTCCTGAAGGATGAGCTGAAGCTGATC
TTCAAGAAGCAGAGAGAGTTCGGCTTCAGCTTCAGCAAGAAATTCGAGGAAGAGGTGCTGAGCGTCGCCT
TCTACAAGAGAGCCCTGAAGGACTTCAGCCACCTCGTGGGCAACTGCAGCTTCTTCACCGACGAGAAGAG
AGCCCCCAAGAACAGCCCCCTGGCCTTCATGTTCGTGGCCCTGACCCGGATCATCAACCTGCTGAACAAT
CTGAAGAACACCGAGGGCATCCTGTACACCAAGGACGACCTGAACGCCCTGCTGAATGAGGTGCTGAAGA
ACGGCACCCTGACCTACAAGCAGACCAAGAAGCTGCTGGGCCTGAGCGACGACTACGAGTTTAAGGGCGA
GAAGGGCACCTACTTCATCGAGTTCAAGAAGTACAAAGAGTTCATCAAGGCCCTGGGCGAGCACAACCTG
AGCCAGGACGATCTGAATGAGATCGCCAAGGACATCACCCTGATCAAGGACGAGATTAAGCTGAAGAAGG
CCCTGGCCAAATACGACCTGAATCAGAACCAGATCGACAGCCTGAGCAAGCTGGAATTCAAGGATCACCT
GAACATCAGCTTCAAGGCTCTGAAGCTGGTCACCCCCCTGATGCTGGAAGGCAAGAAGTACGACGAGGCC
TGCAACGAGCTGAACCTGAAGGTGGCCATCAACGAGGACAAGAAGGACTTCCTGCCCGCCTTCAACGAAA
CCTACTACAAGGACGAAGTGACCAACCCCGTGGTGCTGCGGGCCATCAAAGAATACCGGAAGGTGCTGAA
TGCCCTGCTCAAGAAATACGGCAAGGTGCACAAGATCAACATCGAGCTGGCCCGGGAAGTGGGCAAGAAC
CACAGCCAGCGGGCCAAGGGAAGCAAGAACCTGCCCACCAAGAAACAGAAGAGAATCCTGGACAAGAATT
ACAAGGACAAAGAGCAGAAGAACTTCAAGGACCGGAACCTGAACGACACCCGGTATATCGCCCGGCTGGT
GCTGAACTACACAAAGGACTACCTGGATTTCCTGCCCCTGTCCGACGACGAGAACACCAAGCTGAACGAT
ACCCAGAAAGGCTCCAAGGTGCACGTGGAAGCCAAGAGCGGCATGCTGACCAGCGCCCTGAGACACACCT
GGGGCTTCAGCGCCAAGGATCGGAACAACCATCTGCACCACGCCATCGACGCCGTGATCATTGCCTACGC
CAACAACAGCATCGTGAAGGCCTTCTCCGACTTCAAGAAAGAACAGGAAAGCAACAGCGCCGAGCTGTAC
GCCAAGAAGATCTCTGAGCTGGACTACAAGAACAAGCGGAAGTTCTTCGAGCCCTTCAGCGGCTTCCGGC
AGAAGGTGCTGGATAAGATCGACGAGATCTTCGTGTCCAAGCCCGAGCGGAAGAAGCCCTCTGGCGCCCT
GCACGAGGAAACCTTCAGAAAAGAGGAAGAGTTCTACCAGTCCTACGGCGGCAAAGAAGGCGTGCTGAAG
GCCCTCGAGCTGGGCAAGATCAGAAAAGTGAACGGCAAGATCGTGAAGAACGGGGACATGTTCCGGGTGG
ACATCTTCAAGCACAAAAAGACCAACAAGTTCTACGCCGTGCCCATCTACACAATGGACTTCGCCCTGAA
GGTGCTGCCCAACAAGGCCGTGGCCCGGTCCAAGAAGGGCGAGATCAAGGACTGGATTCTGATGGACGAG
AACTACGAGTTCTGCTTTAGCCTGTACAAGGACTCCCTGATCCTGATCCAGACCAAGGACATGCAGGAAC
CCGAGTTCGTCTACTACAACGCCTTCACCAGCAGCACCGTGTCCCTGATCGTGTCTAAGCACGACAACAA
GTTCGAGACACTGAGCAAGAACCAGAAGATCCTGTTCAAGAACGCCAACGAGAAAGAAGTGATCGCCAAG
AGCATCGGCATCCAGAATCTGAAGGTGTTCGAGAAGTACATCGTGTCCGCCCTGGGAGAAGTGACAAAGG
CCGAGTTCCGGCAGAGAGAGGACTTCAAAAAGTCCGGACCTCCAAAGAAAAAGAGAAAAGTATACCCCTA
CGACGTGCCCGACTACGCCTAATAACTCGAGCATGCATCTAGAGGGCCCTATTCTATAGTGTCACCTAAA
TGCTAGAGCTCGCTGATCAGCCTCGACTGTGCCTTCTAGTTGCCAGCCATCTGTTGTTTGCCCCTCCCCC
GTGCCTTCCTTGACCCTGGAAGGTGCCACTCCCACTGTCCTTTCCTAATAAAATGAGGAAATTGCATCGC
ATTGTCTGAGTAGGTGTCATTCTATTCTGGGGGGTGGGGTGGGGCAGGACAGCAAGGGGGAGGATTGGGA
AGACAATAGCAGGCATGCTGGGGATGCGGTGGGCTCTATGGCTTCTGAGGCGGAAAGAACCAGCTGCATT
AATGAATCGGCCAACGCGCGGGGAGAGGCGGTTTGCGTATTGGGCGCTCTTCCGCTTCCTCGCTCACTGA
CTCGCTGCGCTCGGTCGTTCGGCTGCGGCGAGCGGTATCAGCTCACTCAAAGGCGGTAATACGGTTATCC
ACAGAATCAGGGGATAACGCAGGAAAGAACATGTGAGCAAAAGGCCAGCAAAAGGCCAGGAACCGTAAAA
AGGCCGCGTTGCTGGCGTTTTTCCATAGGCTCCGCCCCCCTGACGAGCATCACAAAAATCGACGCTCAAG
TCAGAGGTGGCGAAACCCGACAGGACTATAAAGATACCAGGCGTTTCCCCCTGGAAGCTCCCTCGTGCGC
TCTCCTGTTCCGACCCTGCCGCTTACCGGATACCTGTCCGCCTTTCTCCCTTCGGGAAGCGTGGCGCTTT
CTCATAGCTCACGCTGTAGGTATCTCAGTTCGGTGTAGGTCGTTCGCTCCAAGCTGGGCTGTGTGCACGA
ACCCCCCGTTCAGCCCGACCGCTGCGCCTTATCCGGTAACTATCGTCTTGAGTCCAACCCGGTAAGACAC
GACTTATCGCCACTGGCAGCAGCCACTGGTAACAGGATTAGCAGAGCGAGGTATGTAGGCGGTGCTACAG
AGTTCTTGAAGTGGTGGCCTAACTACGGCTACACTAGAAGAACAGTATTTGGTATCTGCGCTCTGCTGAA
GCCAGTTACCTTCGGAAAAAGAGTTGGTAGCTCTTGATCCGGCAAACAAACCACCGCTGGTAGCGGTGGT
TTTTTTGTTTGCAAGCAGCAGATTACGCGCAGAAAAAAAGGATCTCAAGAAGATCCTTTGATCTTTTCTA
CGGGGTCTGACGCTCAGTGGAACGAAAACTCACGTTAAGGGATTTTGGTCATGAGATTATCAAAAAGGAT
CTTCACCTAGATCCTTTTAAATTAAAAATGAAGTTTTAAATCAATCTAAAGTATATATGAGTAAACTTGG
TCTGACAGTTACCAATGCTTAATCAGTGAGGCACCTATCTCAGCGATCTGTCTATTTCGTTCATCCATAG
TTGCCTGACTCCCCGTCGTGTAGATAACTACGATACGGGAGGGCTTACCATCTGGCCCCAGTGCTGCAAT
GATACCGCGAGACCCACGCTCACCGGCTCCAGATTTATCAGCAATAAACCAGCCAGCCGGAAGGGCCGAG
CGCAGAAGTGGTCCTGCAACTTTATCCGCCTCCATCCAGTCTATTAATTGTTGCCGGGAAGCTAGAGTAA
GTAGTTCGCCAGTTAATAGTTTGCGCAACGTTGTTGCCATTGCTACAGGCATCGTGGTGTCACGCTCGTC
GTTTGGTATGGCTTCATTCAGCTCCGGTTCCCAACGATCAAGGCGAGTTACATGATCCCCCATGTTGTGC
AAAAAAGCGGTTAGCTCCTTCGGTCCTCCGATCGTTGTCAGAAGTAAGTTGGCCGCAGTGTTATCACTCA
TGGTTATGGCAGCACTGCATAATTCTCTTACTGTCATGCCATCCGTAAGATGCTTTTCTGTGACTGGTGA
GTACTCAACCAAGTCATTCTGAGAATAGTGTATGCGGCGACCGAGTTGCTCTTGCCCGGCGTCAATACGG
GATAATACCGCGCCACATAGCAGAACTTTAAAAGTGCTCATCATTGGAAAACGTTCTTCGGGGCGAAAAC
TCTCAAGGATCTTACCGCTGTTGAGATCCAGTTCGATGTAACCCACTCGTGCACCCAACTGATCTTCAGC
ATCTTTTACTTTCACCAGCGTTTCTGGGTGAGCAAAAACAGGAAGGCAAAATGCCGCAAAAAAGGGAATA
AGGGCGACACGGAAATGTTGAATACTCATACTCTTCCTTTTTCAATATTATTGAAGCATTTATCAGGGTT
ATTGTCTCATGAGCGGATACATATTTGAATGTATTTAGAAAAATAAACAAATAGGGGTTCCGCGCACATT
TCCCCGAAAAGTGCCACCTGACGTCGACGGATCGGGAGATCTCCCGATCCCCTATGGTGCACTCTCAGTA
CAATCTGCTCTGATGCCGCATAGTTAAGCCAGTATCTGCTCCCTGCTTGTGTGTTGGAGGTCGCTGAGTA
GTGCGCGAGCAAAATTTAAGCTACAACAAGGCAAGGCTTGACCGACAATTGCATGAAGAATCTGCTTAGG
GTTAGGCGTTTTGCGCTGCTTCGCGATGTACGGGCCAGATATACGCGTT
